>Addgene plasmid #122558 | pAd5-B1-deltaE1-MCS | depositor full sequence | sequence record 318578 | Modified block 1, a multiple cloning site replaces adenovirus 481-3530
GCCCCTGCAGCCGAATTATATTATTTTTGCCAAATAATTTTTAACAAAAGCTCTGAAGTCTTCTTCATTT
AAATTCTTAGATGATACTTCATCTGGAAAATTGTCCCAATTAGTAGCATCACGCTGTGAGTAAGTTCTAA
ACCATTTTTTTATTGTTGTATTATCTCTAATCTTACTACTCGATGAGTTTTCGGTATTATCTCTATTTTT
AACTTGGAGCAGGTTCCATTCATTGTTTTTTTCATCATAGTGAATAAAATCAACTGCTTTAACACTTGTG
CCTGAACACCATATCCATCCGGCGTAATACGACTCACTATAGGGAGAGCGGCCGCCAGATCTTCCGGATG
GCTCGAGTTTTTCAGCAAGATCTTCGAACATCATCAATAATATACCTTATTTTGGATTGAAGCCAATATG
ATAATGAGGGGGTGGAGTTTGTGACGTGGCGCGGGGCGTGGGAACGGGGCGGGTGACGTAGTAGTGTGGC
GGAAGTGTGATGTTGCAAGTGTGGCGGAACACATGTAAGCGACGGATGTGGCAAAAGTGACGTTTTTGGT
GTGCGCCGGTGTACACAGGAAGTGACAATTTTCGCGCGGTTTTAGGCGGATGTTGTAGTAAATTTGGGCG
TAACCGAGTAAGATTTGGCCATTTTCGCGGGAAAACTGAATAAGAGGAAGTGAAATCTGAATAATTTTGT
GTTACTCATAGCGCGTAATATTTGTCTAGGGCCGCGGGGACTTTGACCGTTTACGTGGAGACTCGCCCAG
GTGTTTTTCTCAGGTGTTTTCCGCGTTCCGGGTCAAAGTTGGCGTTTTATTATTATAGTCAGCTGACGTG
TAGTGTATTTATACCCGGGAATTCGGATCCACCGGTGATATCTTAATTAAGTCGACACTAGTTGGCTTAA
GGGTGGGAAAGAATATATAAGGTGGGGGTCTTATGTAGTTTTGTATCTGTTTTGCAGCAGCCGCCGCCGC
CATGAGCACCAACTCGTTTGATGGAAGCATTGTGAGCTCATATTTGACAACGCGCATGCCCCCATGGGCC
GGGGTGCGTCAGAATGTGATGGGCTCCAGCATTGATGGTCGCCCCGTCCTGCCCGCAAACTCTACTACCT
TGACCTACGAGATTCGAACATCTTTCTAGAAGATCTCCTACAATATTCTCAGCTGCCATGGAAAATCGAT
GTTCTTCTTTTATTCTCTCAAGATTTTCAGGCTGTATATTAAAACTTATATTAAGAACTATGCTAACCAC
CTCATCAGGAACCGTTGTAGGTGGCGTGGGTTTTCTTGGCAATCGACTCTCATGAAAACTACGAGCTAAA
TATTCAATATGTTCCTCTTGACCAACTTTATTCTGCATTTTTTTTGAACGAGGTTTAGAGCAAGCTTCAG
GAAACTGAGACAGGAATTTTATTAAAAATTTAAATTTTGAAGAAAGTTCAGGGTTAATAGCATCCATTTT
TTGCTTTGCAAGTTCCTCAGCATTCTTAACAAAAGACGTCTCTTTTGACATGTTTAAAGTTTAAACCTCC
TGTGTGAAATTATTATCCGCTCATAATTCCACACATTATACGAGCCGGAAGCATAAAGTGTAAAGCCTGG
GGTGCCTAATGAGTGAGCTAACTCACATTAATTGCGTTGCGCTCACTGCCAATTGCTTTCCAGTCGGGAA
ACCTGTCGTGCCAGCTGCATTAATGAATCGGCCAACGCGCGGGGAGAGGCGGTTTGCGTATTGGGCGCTC
TTCCGCTTCCTCGCTCACTGACTCGCTGCGCTCGGTCGTTCGGCTGCGGCGAGCGGTATCAGCTCACTCA
AAGGCGGTAATACGGTTATCCACAGAATCAGGGGATAACGCAGGAAAGAACATGTGAGCAAAAGGCCAGC
AAAAGGCCAGGAACCGTAAAAAGGCCGCGTTGCTGGCGTTTTTCCATAGGCTCCGCCCCCCTGACGAGCA
TCACAAAAATCGACGCTCAAGTCAGAGGTGGCGAAACCCGACAGGACTATAAAGATACCAGGCGTTTCCC
CCTGGAAGCTCCCTCGTGCGCTCTCCTGTTCCGACCCTGCCGCTTACCGGATACCTGTCCGCCTTTCTCC
CTTCGGGAAGCGTGGCGCTTTCTCATAGCTCACGCTGTAGGTATCTCAGTTCGGTGTAGGTCGTTCGCTC
CAAGCTGGGCTGTGTGCACGAACCCCCCGTTCAGCCCGACCGCTGCGCCTTATCCGGTAACTATCGTCTT
GAGTCCAACCCGGTAAGACACGACTTATCGCCACTGGCAGCAGCCACTGGTAACAGGATTAGCAGAGCGA
GGTATGTAGGCGGTGCTACAGAGTTCTTGAAGTGGTGGCCTAACTACGGCTACACTAGAAGGACAGTATT
TGGTATCTGCGCTCTGCTGAAGCCAGTTACCTTCGGAAAAAGAGTTGGTAGCTCTTGATCCGGCAAACAA
ACCACCGCTGGTAGCGGTGGTTTTTTTGTTTGCAAGCAGCAGATTACGCGCAGAAAAAAAGGATCTCAAG
AAGATCCTTTGATCTTTTCTACGGGGTCTGACGCTCAGTGGAACGAAAACTCACGTTAAGGGATTTTGGT
CATGAGATTATCAAAAAGGATCTTCACCTAGATCCTTTTAAATTAAAAATGAAGTTTTAAATCAATCTAA
AGTATATATGAGTAAACTTGGTCTGACAGTTACCAATGCTTAATCAGTGAGGCACCTATCTCAGCGATCT
GTCTATTTCGTTCATCCATAGTTGCCTGACTCCCCGTCGTGTAGATAACTACGATACGGGAGGGCTTACC
ATCTGGCCCCAGTGCTGCAATGATACCGCGAGACCCACGCTCACCGGCTCCAGATTTATCAGCAATAAAC
CAGCCAGCCGGAAGGGCCGAGCGCAGAAGTGGTCCTGCAACTTTATCCGCCTCCATCCAGTCTATTAATT
GTTGCCGGGAAGCTAGAGTAAGTAGTTCGCCAGTTAATAGTTTGCGCAACGTTGTTGCCATTGCTACAGG
CATCGTGGTGTCACGCTCGTCGTTTGGTATGGCTTCATTCAGCTCCGGTTCCCAACGATCAAGGCGAGTT
ACATGATCCCCCATGTTGTGCAAAAAAGCGGTTAGCTCCTTCGGTCCTCCGATCGTTGTCAGAAGTAAGT
TGGCCGCAGTGTTATCACTCATGGTTATGGCAGCACTGCATAATTCTCTTACTGTCATGCCATCCGTAAG
ATGCTTTTCTGTGACTGGTGAGTACTCAACCAAGTCATTCTGAGAATAGTGTATGCGGCGACCGAGTTGC
TCTTGCCCGGCGTCAATACGGGATAATACCGCGCCACATAGCAGAACTTTAAAAGTGCTCATCATTGGAA
AACGTTCTTCGGGGCGAAAACTCTCAAGGATCTTACCGCTGTTGAGATCCAGTTCGATGTAACCCACTCG
TGCACCCAACTGATCTTCAGCATCTTTTACTTTCACCAGCGTTTCTGGGTGAGCAAAAACAGGAAGGCAA
AATGCCGCAAAAAAGGGAATAAGGGCGACACGGAAATGTTGAATACTCATACTCTTCCTTTTTCAATATT
ATTGAAGCATTTATCAGGGTTATTGTCTCATGAGCGGATACATATTTGAATGTATTTAGAAAAATAAACA
AATAGGGGTTCCGCGCACATTTCCCCGAAAAGTGCCACCTGACGTCTAAGAAACCATTATTATCATGACA
TTAACCTATAAAAATAGGCGTATCACGAGGCC
Features (pLannotate 1.2.2; 10 found; start..end, strand, type, name):
    305..323     +  promoter       T7 promoter: promoter for bacteriophage T7 RNA polymerase
    379..481     +  repeat_region  ITR: inverted terminal repeat of human adenovirus serotype 5 inverted
    569..719     +  misc_signal    Ad5 Ψ: packaging signal for adenovirus serotype 5
    982..1131    +  CDS            IX (fragment): CAP9_ADE05 - Experimental evidence at protein level: Swiss-Prot protein existence level 1. Structural component of the virion that acts as a cement protein on the capsid exterior and forms triskelion structures consisting of three molecules that stabilize three hexon trimers at the center of each icosahedral facet and fixes the peripentonal hexons. Dispensable for assembly. During virus entry, recruits the anterograde motor kinesin-1 to the capsid docked at the nuclear pore complex thereby subjecting the docked capsid to a pulling force. The resulting tension leads to capsid disruption, disper
   1574..1604    -  promoter       lac UV5 promoter: E. coli lac promoter with an "up" mutation
   1619..1640    -  protein_bind   CAP binding site: CAP binding activates transcription in the presence of cAMP. E. coli catabolite activator protein
   1665..1748    -  CDS            lacI (fragment): lac repressor; lacI; The lac repressor binds to the lac operator to inhibit transcription in E. coli. This inhibition can be relieved by adding lactose or isopropyl-β-D-thiogalactopyranoside (IPTG).
   1931..2519    -  rep_origin     ori: high-copy-number ColE1/pMB1/pBR322/pUC origin of replication
   2690..3550    -  CDS            AmpR: β-lactamase; bla; confers resistance to ampicillin, carbenicillin, and related antibiotics
   3551..3655    -  promoter       AmpR promoter: bla
