>Addgene plasmid #122558 | pAd5-B1-deltaE1-MCS | addgene full sequence | sequence record 331195 | Addgene NGS Result
GCCCCTGCAGCCGAATTATATTATTTTTGCCAAATAATTTTTAACAAAAGCTCTGAAGTCTTCTTCATTT
AAATTCTTAGATGATACTTCATCTGGAAAATTGTCCCAATTAGTAGCATCACGCTGTGAGTAAGTTCTAA
ACCATTTTTTTATTGTTGTATTATCTCTAATCTTACTACTCGATGAGTTTTCGGTATTATCTCTATTTTT
AACTTGGAGCAGGTTCCATTCATTGTTTTTTTCATCATAGTGAATAAAATCAACTGCTTTAACACTTGTG
CCTGAACACCATATCCATCCGGCGTAATACGACTCACTATAGGGAGAGCGGCCGCCAGATCTTCCGGATG
GCTCGAGTTTTTCAGCAAGATCTTCGAACATCATCAATAATATACCTTATTTTGGATTGAAGCCAATATG
ATAATGAGGGGGTGGAGTTTGTGACGTGGCGCGGGGCGTGGGAACGGGGCGGGTGACGTAGTAGTGTGGC
GGAAGTGTGATGTTGCAAGTGTGGCGGAACACATGTAAGCGACGGATGTGGCAAAAGTGACGTTTTTGGT
GTGCGCCGGTGTACACAGGAAGTGACAATTTTCGCGCGGTTTTAGGCGGATGTTGTAGTAAATTTGGGCG
TAACCGAGTAAGATTTGGCCATTTTCGCGGGAAAACTGAATAAGAGGAAGTGAAATCTGAATAATTTTGT
GTTACTCATAGCGCGTAATATTTGTCTAGGGCCGCGGGGACTTTGACCGTTTACGTGGAGACTCGCCCAG
GTGTTTTTCTCAGGTGTTTTCCGCGTTCCGGGTCAAAGTTGGCGTTTTATTATTATAGTCAGCTGACGTG
TAGTGTATTTATACCCGGGAATTCGGATCCACCGGTGATATCTTAATTAAGTCGACACTAGTTGGCTTAA
GGGTGGGAAAGAATATATAAGGTGGGGGTCTTATGTAGTTTTGTATCTGTTTTGCAGCAGCCGCCGCCGC
CATGAGCACCAACTCGTTTGATGGAAGCATTGTGAGCTCATATTTGACAACGCGCATGCCCCCATGGGCC
GGGGTGCGTCAGAATGTGATGGGCTCCAGCATTGATGGTCGCCCCGTCCTGCCCGCAAACTCTACTACCT
TGACCTACGAGATTCGAACATCTTTCTAGAAGATCTCCTACAATATTCTCAGCTGCCATGGAAAATCGAT
GTTCTTCTTTTATTCTCTCAAGATTTTCAGGCTGTATATTAAAACTTATATTAAGAACTATGCTAACCAC
CTCATCAGGAACCGTTGTAGGTGGCGTGGGTTTTCTTGGCAATCGACTCTCATGAAAACTACGAGCTAAA
TATTCAATATGTTCCTCTTGACCAACTTTATTCTGCATTTTTTTTGAACGAGGTTTAGAGCAAGCTTCAG
GAAACTGAGACAGGAATTTTATTAAAAATTTAAATTTTGAAGAAAGTTCAGGGTTAATAGCATCCATTTT
TTGCTTTGCAAGTTCCTCAGCATTCTTAACAAAAGACGTCTCTTTTGACATGTTTAAAGTTTAAACCTCC
TGTGTGAAATTATTATCCGCTCATAATTCCACACATTATACGAGCCGGAAGCATAAAGTGTAAAGCCTGG
GGTGCCTAATGAGTGAGCTAACTCACATTAATTGCGTTGCGCTCACTGCCAATTGCTTTCCAGTCGGGAA
ACCTGTCGTGCCAGCTGCATTAATGAATCGGCCAACGCGCGGGGAGAGGCGGTTTGCGTATTGGGCGCTC
TTCCGCTTCCTCGCTCACTGACTCGCTGCGCTCGGTCGTTCGGCTGCGGCGAGCGGTATCAGCTCACTCA
AAGGCGGTAATACGGTTATCCACAGAATCAGGGGATAACGCAGGAAAGAACATGTGAGCAAAAGGCCAGC
AAAAGGCCAGGAACCGTAAAAAGGCCGCGTTGCTGGCGTTTTTCCATAGGCTCCGCCCCCCTGACGAGCA
TCACAAAAATCGACGCTCAAGTCAGAGGTGGCGAAACCCGACAGGACTATAAAGATACCAGGCGTTTCCC
CCTGGAAGCTCCCTCGTGCGCTCTCCTGTTCCGACCCTGCCGCTTACCGGATACCTGTCCGCCTTTCTCC
CTTCGGGAAGCGTGGCGCTTTCTCATAGCTCACGCTGTAGGTATCTCAGTTCGGTGTAGGTCGTTCGCTC
CAAGCTGGGCTGTGTGCACGAACCCCCCGTTCAGCCCGACCGCTGCGCCTTATCCGGTAACTATCGTCTT
GAGTCCAACCCGGTAAGACACGACTTATCGCCACTGGCAGCAGCCACTGGTAACAGGATTAGCAGAGCGA
GGTATGTAGGCGGTGCTACAGAGTTCTTGAAGTGGTGGCCTAACTACGGCTACACTAGAAGAACAGTATT
TGGTATCTGCGCTCTGCTGAAGCCAGTTACCTTCGGAAAAAGAGTTGGTAGCTCTTGATCCGGCAAACAA
ACCACCGCTGGTAGCGGTGGTTTTTTTGTTTGCAAGCAGCAGATTACGCGCAGAAAAAAAGGATCTCAAG
AAGATCCTTTGATCTTTTCTACGGGGTCTGACGCTCAGTGGAACGAAAACTCACGTTAAGGGATTTTGGT
CATGAGATTATCAAAAAGGATCTTCACCTAGATCCTTTTAAATTAAAAATGAAGTTTTAAATCAATCTAA
AGTATATATGAGTAAACTTGGTCTGACAGTTACCAATGCTTAATCAGTGAGGCACCTATCTCAGCGATCT
GTCTATTTCGTTCATCCATAGTTGCCTGACTCCCCGTCGTGTAGATAACTACGATACGGGAGGGCTTACC
ATCTGGCCCCAGTGCTGCAATGATACCGCGAGACCCACGCTCACCGGCTCCAGATTTATCAGCAATAAAC
CAGCCAGCCGGAAGGGCCGAGCGCAGAAGTGGTCCTGCAACTTTATCCGCCTCCATCCAGTCTATTAATT
GTTGCCGGGAAGCTAGAGTAAGTAGTTCGCCAGTTAATAGTTTGCGCAACGTTGTTGCCATTGCTACAGG
CATCGTGGTGTCACGCTCGTCGTTTGGTATGGCTTCATTCAGCTCCGGTTCCCAACGATCAAGGCGAGTT
ACATGATCCCCCATGTTGTGCAAAAAAGCGGTTAGCTCCTTCGGTCCTCCGATCGTTGTCAGAAGTAAGT
TGGCCGCAGTGTTATCACTCATGGTTATGGCAGCACTGCATAATTCTCTTACTGTCATGCCATCCGTAAG
ATGCTTTTCTGTGACTGGTGAGTACTCAACCAAGTCATTCTGAGAATAGTGTATGCGGCGACCGAGTTGC
TCTTGCCCGGCGTCAATACGGGATAATACCGCGCCACATAGCAGAACTTTAAAAGTGCTCATCATTGGAA
AACGTTCTTCGGGGCGAAAACTCTCAAGGATCTTACCGCTGTTGAGATCCAGTTCGATGTAACCCACTCG
TGCACCCAACTGATCTTCAGCATCTTTTACTTTCACCAGCGTTTCTGGGTGAGCAAAAACAGGAAGGCAA
AATGCCGCAAAAAAGGGAATAAGGGCGACACGGAAATGTTGAATACTCATACTCTTCCTTTTTCAATATT
ATTGAAGCATTTATCAGGGTTATTGTCTCATGAGCGGATACATATTTGAATGTATTTAGAAAAATAAACA
AATAGGGGTTCCGCGCACATTTCCCCGAAAAGTGCCACCTGACGTCTAAGAAACCATTATTATCATGACA
TTAACCTATAAAAATAGGCGTATCACGAGGCC
Features (pLannotate 1.2.2; 10 found; start..end, strand, type, name):
    305..323     +  promoter       T7 promoter: promoter for bacteriophage T7 RNA polymerase
    379..481     +  repeat_region  ITR: inverted terminal repeat of human adenovirus serotype 5 inverted
    569..719     +  misc_signal    Ad5 Ψ: packaging signal for adenovirus serotype 5
    982..1131    +  CDS            IX (fragment): CAP9_ADE05 - Experimental evidence at protein level: Swiss-Prot protein existence level 1. Structural component of the virion that acts as a cement protein on the capsid exterior and forms triskelion structures consisting of three molecules that stabilize three hexon trimers at the center of each icosahedral facet and fixes the peripentonal hexons. Dispensable for assembly. During virus entry, recruits the anterograde motor kinesin-1 to the capsid docked at the nuclear pore complex thereby subjecting the docked capsid to a pulling force. The resulting tension leads to capsid disruption, disper
   1574..1604    -  promoter       lac UV5 promoter: E. coli lac promoter with an "up" mutation
   1619..1640    -  protein_bind   CAP binding site: CAP binding activates transcription in the presence of cAMP. E. coli catabolite activator protein
   1665..1748    -  CDS            lacI (fragment): lac repressor; lacI; The lac repressor binds to the lac operator to inhibit transcription in E. coli. This inhibition can be relieved by adding lactose or isopropyl-β-D-thiogalactopyranoside (IPTG).
   1931..2519    -  rep_origin     ori: high-copy-number ColE1/pMB1/pBR322/pUC origin of replication
   2690..3550    -  CDS            AmpR: β-lactamase; bla; confers resistance to ampicillin, carbenicillin, and related antibiotics
   3551..3655    -  promoter       AmpR promoter: bla
