[The description below was written by a language model from this plasmid's Addgene catalogue record and pLannotate feature annotations shown in this document.]
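Description:
pAd5-B1-deltaE1-MCS is a small (about 3.7 kb) high-copy bacterial plasmid built on the pJet1.2 cloning backbone. It carries a modified version of "block 1", the left-end segment of the human adenovirus serotype 5 genome, for use in a modular system that assembles recombinant adenoviral genomes from plasmid-borne fragments. It replicates in E. coli through a ColE1/pUC-type origin and is selected with ampicillin via the β-lactamase gene and its native promoter. The remaining annotated backbone features (T7 promoter upstream of the insert, lac UV5 promoter, CAP binding site and a lacI fragment) are remnants of the pJet1.2 vector and not functional parts of the payload.

The insert corresponds to Ad5 genomic positions 1–3759, but nucleotides 481–3530, which cover the E1 region, have been replaced by a multiple cloning site, leaving only about 750 bp of insert. The feature table shows what is retained: the left inverted terminal repeat, needed for viral genome replication, and the Ad5 Ψ packaging signal, needed for encapsidation. Downstream of the deletion lies the start of the coding sequence for protein IX, the capsid cement protein, present here only as a fragment. The MCS itself is not annotated, and the record lists no promoter or polyadenylation signal within it, so a transgene would presumably have to be supplied as a complete expression cassette.

Removing E1 generally renders adenoviral vectors replication-defective outside E1-complementing cells and frees capacity for foreign DNA. This block therefore serves as the transgene entry point. After a cassette is cloned into the MCS, the block is combined with the other genome blocks to reconstitute a full-length E1-deleted recombinant adenoviral genome.
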