Addgene plasmid #122558: pAd5-B1-deltaE1-MCS
Purpose: Modified block 1, with deletion in E1
Depositing lab: Fred Bunz. Depositing organization: Johns Hopkins University and School of Medicine. Publication: Seamless assembly of recombinant adenoviral genomes from high-copy plasmids. Miciak JJ, Hirshberg J, Bunz F. PLoS One. 2018 Jun 27;13(6):e0199563. doi: 10.1371/journal.pone.0199563. eCollection 2018. PubMed 29949649.
Backbone
  Vector backbone: pJet1.2
  Backbone manufacturer: ThermoFisher Scientific
  Backbone size w/o insert (bp): 2988
  Total vector size (bp): 3742
  Vector type: Synthetic Biology
Growth in bacteria
  Bacterial resistance: Ampicillin, 100 μg/mL
  Growth temperature: 37°C
  Growth strain: DH5alpha
  Copy number: High Copy
Gene/Insert
  Gene/Insert name: Adenovirus 5 genomic region 1-3759
  Species: Adenovirus 5
  Insert size (bp): 754
  Mutation: Adenovirus sequences 481-3530 replaced with multiple cloning site for transgene insertion
  Cloning method: Unknown
  Sequencing primers: 5′ CGACTCACTATAGGGAGAGCGGC; 3′ AAGAACATCGATTTTCCATGGCAG
Terms and licenses: Academic/Nonprofit Terms; Industry Terms: Not Available to Industry
How to cite: pAd5-B1-deltaE1-MCS was a gift from Fred Bunz (Addgene plasmid # 122558 ; http://n2t.net/addgene:122558 ; RRID:Addgene_122558)
